Addgene plasmid #227757: pVG121
Purpose: Expresses a version of light-inducible transcription factor EL222 (Gly82Val) under a strong constitutive PGK1pr
Depositing lab: Sahand Jamal Rahi. Depositing organization: Swiss Federal Institute of Technology (EPFL). Publication: Light-directed evolution of dynamic, multi-state, and computational protein functionalities. Gligorovski V, Labagnara M, Scutteri L, Blackholm M, Moglich A, Mansouri N, Rahi SJ. Cell. 2026 Mar 6:S0092-8674(26)00167-4. doi: 10.1016/j.cell.2026.02.002. PubMed 41794024.
Backbone
  Vector backbone: EZL105
  Vector type: Yeast Expression
  Selectable markers: HIS3 ; Cg (budding yeast)
Growth in bacteria
  Bacterial resistance: Ampicillin, 100 μg/mL
  Growth temperature: 37°C
  Growth strain: XL10
  Growth instructions: Can also be grown in DH5alpha.
  Copy number: High Copy
Gene/Insert
  Gene/Insert name: EL222 codon-optimized for budding yeast
  Species: S. cerevisiae (budding yeast)
  Mutation: Gly80Glu mutant
  Promoter: PGK1pr
  Cloning method: Restriction Enzyme; 5′ cloning site Unknown (unknown if destroyed)
Terms and licenses: Academic/Nonprofit Terms; Industry Terms: Not Available to Industry
Depositor comments: For a single-copy integration in budding yeast, the plasmid should be cut with PmeI (double-cutter). Please visit https://doi.org/10.1101/2024.02.28.582517 for bioRxiv preprint.
How to cite: pVG121 was a gift from Sahand Jamal Rahi (Addgene plasmid # 227757 ; http://n2t.net/addgene:227757 ; RRID:Addgene_227757)
