[The description below was written by a language model from this plasmid's Addgene catalogue record and pLannotate feature annotations shown in this document.]
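Description:
pVG121 is a yeast expression and integration plasmid built on the EZL105 backbone. It constitutively produces a variant of the blue-light-responsive transcription factor EL222 in Saccharomyces cerevisiae. In E. coli it is maintained as a high-copy plasmid through a ColE1/pUC-type origin and selected with ampicillin via the β-lactamase gene. The backbone also carries pBluescript-type remnants: an f1 origin, a lacZα fragment, the lac promoter/operator, and T3 and T7 promoters. No yeast replication origin (2μ or CEN/ARS) is annotated, which fits the depositor's note that the plasmid is cut with PmeI, a double-cutter here, for single-copy genomic integration. Yeast transformants are selected by histidine prototrophy. The catalogue lists a HIS3 marker with a "Cg" designation, and the feature table shows a HIS3 coding sequence and promoter. These lie among S. cerevisiae DED1, MRM1/PET56 and Candida glabrata DED1 fragments, which plausibly represent HIS3-locus flanking sequence, although the record does not name the integration site.

The payload is a fusion of a herpes simplex VP16 activation domain fragment to the Erythrobacter litoralis EL222 LOV–helix-turn-helix protein, codon-optimized for budding yeast and followed by the CYC1 terminator. The catalogue states that expression is driven by the strong constitutive PGK1 promoter. That promoter is not annotated in the feature table, but an unannotated stretch upstream of the fusion could hold it. On illumination, EL222 forms a flavin–protein adduct that frees its DNA-binding domain, so the fusion can activate EL222-responsive promoters in a light-dependent way. The record is inconsistent about the mutation: the purpose field says Gly82Val, while the mutation field says Gly80Glu. The construct comes from work on light-directed evolution of protein function.
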