Features (pLannotate 1.2.2; 26 found; start..end, strand, type, name):
     13..31      -  promoter       T3 promoter: promoter for bacteriophage T3 RNA polymerase
     76..92      -  protein_bind   lac operator: The lac repressor binds to the lac operator to inhibit transcription in E. coli. This inhibition can be relieved by adding lactose or isopropyl-β-D-thiogalactopyranoside (IPTG). lac repressor encoded by lacI
    100..130     -  promoter       lac promoter: promoter for the E. coli lac operon
    145..166     -  protein_bind   CAP binding site: CAP binding activates transcription in the presence of cAMP. E. coli catabolite activator protein
    179..271     -  CDS            lacI (fragment): lac repressor; lacI; The lac repressor binds to the lac operator to inhibit transcription in E. coli. This inhibition can be relieved by adding lactose or isopropyl-β-D-thiogalactopyranoside (IPTG).
    454..1042    -  rep_origin     ori: high-copy-number ColE1/pMB1/pBR322/pUC origin of replication
   1213..2073    -  CDS            AmpR: β-lactamase; bla; confers resistance to ampicillin, carbenicillin, and related antibiotics
   2074..2178    -  promoter       AmpR promoter: bla
   2289..2324    +  CDS            rop (fragment): Rop protein, which maintains plasmids at low copy number; rop
   2426..2475    +  misc_feature   bom (fragment): basis of mobility region from pBR322
   2483..2615    +  promoter       URA3 promoter (fragment): S. cerevisiae URA3
   2615..2707    +  CDS            URA3 (fragment): PYRF_YEAST - Experimental evidence at protein level: Swiss-Prot protein existence level 1. From Saccharomyces cerevisiae (strain ATCC 204508 / S288c) (Baker's yeast).
   2763..2814    +  misc_feature   bom (fragment): basis of mobility region from pBR322
   2842..3270    -  rep_origin     f1 ori (sequence partly withheld): f1 bacteriophage origin of replication; arrow indicates direction of (+) strand synthesis
   3274..3431    -  CDS            lacZα (fragment): LacZα fragment of β-galactosidase; lacZ fragment
   3434..3452    +  promoter       T7 promoter: promoter for bacteriophage T7 RNA polymerase
   3527..3724    -  CDS            DED1 (fragment): DED1_YEAST - Also known as SPP81. Experimental evidence at protein level: Swiss-Prot protein existence level 1. ATP-binding RNA helicase involved in translation initiation. Remodels RNA in response to ADP and ATP concentrations by facilitating disruption, but also formation of RNA duplexes. Has weak ATP-dependent affinity for dsRNA, but strong ATP-dependent affinity for ssRNA. Acts as a virus host factor involved in the replication of the MBV and the L-A viruses by promoting the negative-strand RNA synthesis. May be involved in recognition of the preinitiation complex and DNA binding of the RN
   3720..4052    -  CDS            YO201_YEAST (fragment): Protein uncertain: Swiss-Prot protein existence level 5. From Saccharomyces cerevisiae (strain ATCC 204508 / S288c) (Baker's yeast).
   4826..4844    +  misc_feature   MCS (fragment): pBluescript multiple cloning site
   4881..5114    +  CDS            VP16_HHV11 (fragment): Experimental evidence at protein level: Swiss-Prot protein existence level 1. May play a role in the aggregation of tegument proteins around nucleocapsids during virus morphogenesis. From Human herpesvirus 1 (strain 17) (HHV-1) (Human herpes simplex virus 1).
   5112..5747    +  CDS            LVHTH_ERYLH (fragment): Experimental evidence at protein level: Swiss-Prot protein existence level 1. Has reversible, light-dependent DNA-binding activity. Upon illumination an internal FMN-protein adduct is formed which changes the protein conformation so that the previously sequestered DNA-binding domain is free to bind DNA. Binds to sequences within in its own promoter when illuminated but not when it has been incubated in the dark. From Erythrobacter litoralis (strain HTCC2594).
   5769..6016    +  terminator     CYC1 terminator: S. cerevisiae CYC1; transcription terminator for CYC1
   6067..6255    -  CDS            DED1 (fragment): DED1_CANGA - Protein inferred from homology: Swiss-Prot protein existence level 3. ATP-binding RNA helicase involved in translation initiation. Remodels RNA in response to ADP and ATP concentrations by facilitating disruption, but also formation of RNA duplexes (By similarity). From Candida glabrata (strain ATCC 2001 / CBS 138 / JCM 3761 / NBRC 0622 / NRRL Y-65) (Yeast) (Torulopsis glabrata).
   6742..7377    -  CDS            HIS3: HIS7_YEAST - Experimental evidence at protein level: Swiss-Prot protein existence level 1. From Saccharomyces cerevisiae (strain ATCC 204508 / S288c) (Baker's yeast).
   7483..7670    -  promoter       HIS3 promoter: S. cerevisiae HIS3
   7720..7947    +  CDS            MRM1 (fragment): MRM1_YEAST - Also known as PET56 From Saccharomyces cerevisiae (strain ATCC 204508 / S288c) (Baker's yeast).
>Addgene plasmid #227757 | pVG121 | addgene full sequence | sequence record 458105 | Addgene NGS Result
CAGCTTTTGTTCCCTTTAGTGAGGGTTAATTCCGAGCTTGGCGTAATCATGGTCATAGCTGTTTCCTGTG
TGAAATTGTTATCCGCTCACAATTCCACACAACATACGAGCCGGAAGCATAAAGTGTAAAGCCTGGGGTG
CCTAATGAGTGAGCTAACTCACATTAATTGCGTTGCGCTCACTGCCCGCTTTCCAGTCGGGAAACCTGTC
GTGCCAGCTGCATTAATGAATCGGCCAACGCGCGGGGAGAGGCGGTTTGCGTATTGGGCGCTCTTCCGCT
TCCTCGCTCACTGACTCGCTGCGCTCGGTCGTTCGGCTGCGGCGAGCGGTATCAGCTCACTCAAAGGCGG
TAATACGGTTATCCACAGAATCAGGGGATAACGCAGGAAAGAACATGTGAGCAAAAGGCCAGCAAAAGGC
CAGGAACCGTAAAAAGGCCGCGTTGCTGGCGTTTTTCCATAGGCTCCGCCCCCCTGACGAGCATCACAAA
AATCGACGCTCAAGTCAGAGGTGGCGAAACCCGACAGGACTATAAAGATACCAGGCGTTTCCCCCTGGAA
GCTCCCTCGTGCGCTCTCCTGTTCCGACCCTGCCGCTTACCGGATACCTGTCCGCCTTTCTCCCTTCGGG
AAGCGTGGCGCTTTCTCATAGCTCACGCTGTAGGTATCTCAGTTCGGTGTAGGTCGTTCGCTCCAAGCTG
GGCTGTGTGCACGAACCCCCCGTTCAGCCCGACCGCTGCGCCTTATCCGGTAACTATCGTCTTGAGTCCA
ACCCGGTAAGACACGACTTATCGCCACTGGCAGCAGCCACTGGTAACAGGATTAGCAGAGCGAGGTATGT
AGGCGGTGCTACAGAGTTCTTGAAGTGGTGGCCTAACTACGGCTACACTAGAAGAACAGTATTTGGTATC
TGCGCTCTGCTGAAGCCAGTTACCTTCGGAAAAAGAGTTGGTAGCTCTTGATCCGGCAAACAAACCACCG
CTGGTAGCGGTGGTTTTTTTGTTTGCAAGCAGCAGATTACGCGCAGAAAAAAAGGATCTCAAGAAGATCC
TTTGATCTTTTCTACGGGGTCTGACGCTCAGTGGAACGAAAACTCACGTTAAGGGATTTTGGTCATGAGA
TTATCAAAAAGGATCTTCACCTAGATCCTTTTAAATTAAAAATGAAGTTTTAAATCAATCTAAAGTATAT
ATGAGTAAACTTGGTCTGACAGTTACCAATGCTTAATCAGTGAGGCACCTATCTCAGCGATCTGTCTATT
TCGTTCATCCATAGTTGCCTGACTCCCCGTCGTGTAGATAACTACGATACGGGAGGGCTTACCATCTGGC
CCCAGTGCTGCAATGATACCGCGAGACCCACGCTCACCGGCTCCAGATTTATCAGCAATAAACCAGCCAG
CCGGAAGGGCCGAGCGCAGAAGTGGTCCTGCAACTTTATCCGCCTCCATCCAGTCTATTAATTGTTGCCG
GGAAGCTAGAGTAAGTAGTTCGCCAGTTAATAGTTTGCGCAACGTTGTTGCCATTGCTACAGGCATCGTG
GTGTCACGCTCGTCGTTTGGTATGGCTTCATTCAGCTCCGGTTCCCAACGATCAAGGCGAGTTACATGAT
CCCCCATGTTGTGCAAAAAAGCGGTTAGCTCCTTCGGTCCTCCGATCGTTGTCAGAAGTAAGTTGGCCGC
AGTGTTATCACTCATGGTTATGGCAGCACTGCATAATTCTCTTACTGTCATGCCATCCGTAAGATGCTTT
TCTGTGACTGGTGAGTACTCAACCAAGTCATTCTGAGAATAGTGTATGCGGCGACCGAGTTGCTCTTGCC
CGGCGTCAATACGGGATAATACCGCGCCACATAGCAGAACTTTAAAAGTGCTCATCATTGGAAAACGTTC
TTCGGGGCGAAAACTCTCAAGGATCTTACCGCTGTTGAGATCCAGTTCGATGTAACCCACTCGTGCACCC
AACTGATCTTCAGCATCTTTTACTTTCACCAGCGTTTCTGGGTGAGCAAAAACAGGAAGGCAAAATGCCG
CAAAAAAGGGAATAAGGGCGACACGGAAATGTTGAATACTCATACTCTTCCTTTTTCAATATTATTGAAG
CATTTATCAGGGTTATTGTCTCATGAGCGGATACATATTTGAATGTATTTAGAAAAATAAACAAATAGGG
GTTCCGCGCACATTTCCCCGAAAAGTGCCACCTGACGTCCTCGGCGCGTGACGTCTAAGAAACCATTATT
ATCATGACATTAACCTATAAAAATAGGCGTATCACGAGGCCCTTTCGTCTCGCGCGTTTCGGTGATGACG
GTGAAAACCTCTGACACATGCAGCTCCCGGAGACGGTCACAGCTTGTCTGTAAGCGGATGCCGGGAGCAG
ACAAGCCCGTCAGGGCGCGTCAGCGGGTGTTGGCGGGTGTCGGGGCTGGCTTAACTATGCGGCATCAGAG
CAGATTGTACTGAGAGTGCACCATACCACCTTTTCAATTCATCATTTTTTTTTTATTCTTTTTTTTGATT
TCGGTTTCCTTGAAATTTTTTTGATTCGGTAATCTCCGAACAGAAGGAAGAACGAAGGAAGGAGCACAGA
CTTAGATTGGTATATATACGCATATTGGGTCAGCAGTACAGAACCCTCGACGAAGTTGTAAGTGGTGGAT
CAGATATCATCATTGTTGGCAGAGGACTTTTCGCCAAGGGTAGAGATCCTAATACTAAACTCACAAATTA
GAGCTTCAATTTAATTATATCAGTTATTACCCTATGCGGTGTGAAATACCGCACAGATGCGTAAGGAGAA
AATACCGCATCAGGAAATTGTAAGCGTTAATATTTTGTTAAAATTCGCGTTAAATTTTTGTTAAATCAGC
TCATTTTTTAACCAATAGGCCGAAATCGGCAAAATCCCTTATAAATCAAAAGAATAGACCGAGATAGGGT
[37 nt withheld, positions 2941-2977]
AAAGAACGTGGACTCCAACGTCAAAGG
[49 nt withheld, positions 3005-3053]
T
[91 nt withheld, positions 3055-3145]
G
[124 nt withheld, positions 3147-3270]
CCATTCGCCATTCAGGCTGCGCAACTGTTGGGAAGGGCGATCGGTGCGGGCCTCTTCGCTATTACGCCAG
CTGGCGAAAGGGGGATGTGCTGCAAGGCGATTAAGTTGGGTAACGCCAGGGTTTTCCCAGTCACGACGTT
GTAAAACGACGGCCAGTGAATTGTAATACGACTCACTATAGGGGGCCAGCGTGGCCGTTTAAACATTTAA
ATGGCCGGCCGCTGCCACCGTTGTTTCCACCGAAGAAACCACCGTTGCCGTAACCACCACGACGGTTGTT
GCTAAAGAAGCTGCCACCGCCACGGCCACCGTTGTAGCCGCCGTTGTTGTTATTGTAGTTGCTACTGTTA
TTTCTGGCACTTCTTGGTTTTCCTCTTAAGTGAGGAGGAACATAACCATTCTCGTTGTTGTCGTTGATGC
TTAAATTTTGCACTTGTTCGCTCAGTTCAGCCATAATATGAAATGCTTTTCTTGTTGTTCTTACGGAATA
CCACTTGCCACCTATCACCACAACTAACTTTTTCCCGTTCCTCCATCTCTTTTATATTTTTTTTCTGGAG
TTCAAGAGAAAAAAAAAGAAAAAGCAAAAAGAAAAAAGGAAAGCGCGCCTCGTTCAGAATGACACGTATA
GAATGATGCATTACCTTGTCATCTTCAGTATCATACTGTTCGTATACATACTTACTGACATTCATAGGTA
TACATATATACACATGTATATATATCGTATGCTGCAGCTTTAAATAATCGGTGTCAAGATCTGAGCTCCA
CCGCGGTGGCGGCCGCTTATTTACTCAGGATCCCGCATGTTGCAGGTGGGAGTTCCAGCTCCCGGGAAAC
AGCTGCAAGAATTACTCGTGAGTAAGGAAAGAGTGAGGAACTATCGCATACCTGCATTTAAAGATGCCGA
TTTGGGCGCGAATCCTTTATTTTGGCTTCACCCTCATACTATTATCAGGGCCAGAAAAAGGAAGTGTTTC
CCTCCTTCTTGAATTGATGTTACCCTCATAAAGCACGTGGCCTCTTATCGAGAAAGAAATTACCGTCGCT
CGTGATTTGTTTGCAAAAAGAACAAAACTGAAAAAACCCAGACACGCTCGACTTCCTGTCTTCCTATTGA
TTGCAGCTTCCAATTTCGTCACACAACAAGGTCCTAGCGACGGCTCACAGGTTTTGTAACAAGCAATCGA
AGGTTCTGGAATGGCGGGAAAGGGTTTAGTACCACATGCTATGATGCCCACTGTGATCTCCAGAGCAAAG
TTCGTTCGATCGTACTGTTACTCTCTCTCTTTCAAACAGAATTGTCCGAATCGTGTGACAACAACAGCCT
GTTCTCACACACTCTTTTCTTCTAACCAAGGGGGTGGTTTAGTTTAGTAGAACCTCGTGAAACTTACATT
TACATATATATAAACTTGCATAAATTGGTCAATGCAAGAAATACATATTTGGTCTTTTCTAATTCGTAGT
TTTTCAAGTTCTTAGATGCTTTCTTTTTCTCTTTTTTACAGATCATCAAGGAAGTAATTATCTACTTTTT
ACAACAAATATAAAACACCGCGGTGGCGGCCGCTAAAATCATGGCTAGCCCGAAAAAAAAGAGAAAAGTA
GCCCCACCAACGGACGTTTCACTTGGTGACGAATTACATTTAGACGGTGAGGATGTAGCTATGGCACATG
CCGATGCTCTTGATGATTTTGATCTGGACATGTTAGGTGATGGGGATTCTCCCGGCCCCGGATTTACACC
ACATGATTCTGCTCCGTATGGCGCGTTGGACATGGCAGATTTCGAATTTGAACAGATGTTTACTGATGCA
CTTGGTATCGACGAATATGGAGGTGAATTCGGAGCAGATGATACTAGAGTTGAAGTCCAACCTCCAGCCC
AATGGGTATTGGATTTGATCGAGGCCTCACCCATAGCAAGTGTTGTTAGTGATCCCAGATTGGCTGATAA
TCCTTTGATTGCTATCAACCAGGCCTTTACCGATCTAACTGGGTATTCTGAGGAAGAATGTGTTGGTCGT
AATTGTAGATTTTTGGCAGGATCTGTTACTGAACCCTGGCTAACAGATAAGATCCGTCAAGGTGTTCGTG
AGCATAAACCCGTGTTGGTTGAGATTTTGAATTACAAAAAGGATGGTACTCCTTTTCGTAATGCAGTTTT
GGTGGCACCAATCTATGATGACGATGATGAATTACTATACTTCCTTGGTAGCCAAGTGGAAGTGGATGAC
GATCAACCGAACATGGGCATGGCCCGTAGAGAACGTGCTGCGGAGATGTTAAAAACTCTTTCACCACGTC
AATTAGAAGTCACAACTCTGGTTGCATCAGGCCTAAGAAATAAAGAAGTGGCTGCCAGACTGGGTCTTTC
AGAAAAAACTGTCAAAATGCACAGAGGTTTGGTAATGGAAAAATTAAACTTAAAAACGAGTGCAGATTTA
GTTAGAATTGCCGTAGAAGCAGGTATTTAAGTCGACCTCGAGTAATGATCATGTAATTAGTTATGTCACG
CTTACATTCACGCCCTCCCCCCACATCCGCTCTAACCGAAAAGGAAGGAGTTAGACAACCTGAAGTCTAG
GTCCCTATTTATTTTTTTATAGTTATGTTAGTATTAAGAACGTTATTTATATTTCAAATTTTTCTTTTTT
TTCTGTACAGACGCGTGTACGCATGTAACATTATACTGAAAACCTTGCTTGAGAAGGTTTTGGGACGCTC
GAAGGCTTTAATTTGCGGCCTTATCGCCGGCGAATAAATTAAGGCGCGCCAACATATCCGGAGGTACCCA
AAGCCGAATCCACCACGGTCACCGTTGTTTCTGAAGAAACCACCACGGCCGCCACCGTTGTTGAAACCAC
CACGAGGAGCAGAATCGCCTCTTCTGCCACCACCGTTACGGATGTGAGGTGGAACGTAACCACCACGTCT
TTGTTGCCCTTCAGGCATGGAAACTTGCTCTGCTAACTCAGTCATATTGGATATATGTATTACTTTCTTT
ATTTTTTGTAGTTTAGTCTTCTATTTCTTTTATAGTTTGGTATCTTTTTGCAAAAAATTTACCTCTATAT
CGTGTTCGTGCGTATTTCTTCCTCTATAATATGAAAAGAAAGGCAGTAGTCTTGGTTTTCTATTATTCCA
AATATTACAAGAATACCCAGAACCACAAGAAGCAGAAGAAACTAACTGCTTTATATACTTAATTTCCCGC
CACAAGCTCATCGCCCAGAAGTTTTTTTCAGTTTTTCACCTGACAATCTGGCAGCTCGCTGAAAAATTTT
CACCTGGGGTCGCCTGCTACGTAGAGTGATCACGTTTATGAATAGCACATTATATAGTGGCCCAGACGGT
CTGATGGTAGTTCATGTAGTTAAGAATAAATACTCTGTTTGTGTGATTTCTATGTGTACGTTATCTATAT
AAATATTGTTGATGGTGGTAGCTGTGGGCTGTGTTCTATGCTAGGACACCCTTAGTGGATGGAACGTCAT
CGCGACCCGTAGGTGTTCTTGCCTCTCTGATGGCGATGGCGAGCGCCTTGAAAGCTGATTCGGAGCGGTG
GTGGTCGTTGGTGCCCCGCAGACAGTCCACATGCATGGTGATACGCGCCTCAGTGGCGAAACTCTCCAAG
AAGTGCGGGATCATCTCTGTGGATAGCTGGCCTATGCGTTCTCGCTTCAGGCCCAGCTCCACCACGGCGA
AAGGCCTATTGGAGAAGTCAACCACAGCGCGGCTCAGCGCCTCGTCCAGTGGTGCAAACCCATGCCCGAA
CCTCTTGATACCACGCACGGAGCCAAGCGCCTCCTTGAACGCTTGGCCCAGCGCAATCCCACAGTCCTCA
ACAGTGTGGTGGTCATCGATGTGCAAGTCCCCTATACACTCCAGGATCAGAGACCACCCGCCATGCTTCG
CCAGCGCAGTCAACATGTGGTCCAAAAACCCAACTCCAGTGTGCACATGGATGGTCTGCCCATCACCACT
AGCATATTCCTTGCCCAGTATGCTCTCCCGTACAGAAACAGACCCACCGTCAAGATCCAGCGCCAGCTGT
ATATTCGTCTCCTGCGTAACCCTCTTAACAAACGCCATCCTTTGCTCGATGCTTCTCTTTGCTTCAATTA
TCTCAACTTTAAGTAAACCTGAAGTAAACTAGAACTAGATTAAATCAGAAGGCATCCGCAGCTTTATATA
CATATAGAGCCTCTTTGCCTTCGTTTATCTTGCCTGCTCATTTTTTAGTATATTCTTCGAAGAAATCACA
TTACTTTATATAATGTATAATTCATTATGTGATAATGCCAATCGCTAAGAAAAAAAAAGAGTCATCCGCT
AGGTGGAAAAAAAAAAATGAAAATCATTACCGAGGCATAAAAAAATATAGAGTGTACTAGAGGAGGCCAA
GAGTAATAGAAAAAGAAAATTGCGGGAAAGGACTGTGTTATGACTTCCCTGACTAATGCCGTGTTCAAAC
GATACCTGGCAGTGACTCCTAGCGCTCACCAAGCTCTTAAAACGAGAATTAAGAAAAAGTCGTCATCTTT
CGATAAGTTTTTCCCACAGCAAAGCAATAGTAGAAAAAAACAATGGGAAACGTTGAATGAAGACAAAGCG
TCGTGGTTTAAAAGGAAATACGCTCACGTACATGCTAGGGAACAGGACCGTGCAGCGGCCAGCGTGGCCG
TTTAAACATTTAAATGGCCGGCC
